>Addgene plasmid #42540 | shYAP1 # 1 | addgene full sequence | sequence record 372908 | Addgene NGS Result
CTTCCGCTTCCTCGCTCACTGACTCGCTGCGCTCGGTCGTTCGGCTGCGGCGAGCGGTATCAGCTCACTC
AAAGGCGGTAATACGGTTATCCACAGAATCAGGGGATAACGCAGGAAAGAACATGTGAGCAAAAGGCCAG
CAAAAGGCCAGGAACCGTAAAAAGGCCGCGTTGCTGGCGTTTTTCCATAGGCTCCGCCCCCCTGACGAGC
ATCACAAAAATCGACGCTCAAGTCAGAGGTGGCGAAACCCGACAGGACTATAAAGATACCAGGCGTTTCC
CCCTGGAAGCTCCCTCGTGCGCTCTCCTGTTCCGACCCTGCCGCTTACCGGATACCTGTCCGCCTTTCTC
CCTTCGGGAAGCGTGGCGCTTTCTCATAGCTCACGCTGTAGGTATCTCAGTTCGGTGTAGGTCGTTCGCT
CCAAGCTGGGCTGTGTGCACGAACCCCCCGTTCAGCCCGACCGCTGCGCCTTATCCGGTAACTATCGTCT
TGAGTCCAACCCGGTAAGACACGACTTATCGCCACTGGCAGCAGCCACTGGTAACAGGATTAGCAGAGCG
AGGTATGTAGGCGGTGCTACAGAGTTCTTGAAGTGGTGGCCTAACTACGGCTACACTAGAAGAACAGTAT
TTGGTATCTGCGCTCTGCTGAAGCCAGTTACCTTCGGAAAAAGAGTTGGTAGCTCTTGATCCGGCAAACA
AACCACCGCTGGTAGCGGTGGTTTTTTTGTTTGCAAGCAGCAGATTACGCGCAGAAAAAAAGGATCTCAA
GAAGATCCTTTGATCTTTTCTACGGGGTCTGACGCTCAGTGGAACGAAAACTCACGTTAAGGGATTTTGG
TCATGAGATTATCAAAAAGGATCTTCACCTAGATCCTTTTAAATTAAAAATGAAGTTTTAAATCAATCTA
AAGTATATATGAGTAAACTTGGTCTGACAGTTACCAATGCTTAATCAGTGAGGCACCTATCTCAGCGATC
TGTCTATTTCGTTCATCCATAGTTGCCTGACTCCCCGTCGTGTAGATAACTACGATACGGGAGGGCTTAC
CATCTGGCCCCAGTGCTGCAATGATACCGCGAGACCCACGCTCACCGGCTCCAGATTTATCAGCAATAAA
CCAGCCAGCCGGAAGGGCCGAGCGCAGAAGTGGTCCTGCAACTTTATCCGCCTCCATCCAGTCTATTAAT
TGTTGCCGGGAAGCTAGAGTAAGTAGTTCGCCAGTTAATAGTTTGCGCAACGTTGTTGCCATTGCTACAG
GCATCGTGGTGTCACGCTCGTCGTTTGGTATGGCTTCATTCAGCTCCGGTTCCCAACGATCAAGGCGAGT
TACATGATCCCCCATGTTGTGCAAAAAAGCGGTTAGCTCCTTCGGTCCTCCGATCGTTGTCAGAAGTAAG
TTGGCCGCAGTGTTATCACTCATGGTTATGGCAGCACTGCATAATTCTCTTACTGTCATGCCATCCGTAA
GATGCTTTTCTGTGACTGGTGAGTACTCAACCAAGTCATTCTGAGAATAGTGTATGCGGCGACCGAGTTG
CTCTTGCCCGGCGTCAATACGGGATAATACCGCGCCACATAGCAGAACTTTAAAAGTGCTCATCATTGGA
AAACGTTCTTCGGGGCGAAAACTCTCAAGGATCTTACCGCTGTTGAGATCCAGTTCGATGTAACCCACTC
GTGCACCCAACTGATCTTCAGCATCTTTTACTTTCACCAGCGTTTCTGGGTGAGCAAAAACAGGAAGGCA
AAATGCCGCAAAAAAGGGAATAAGGGCGACACGGAAATGTTGAATACTCATACTCTTCCTTTTTCAATAT
TATTGAAGCATTTATCAGGGTTATTGTCTCATGAGCGGATACATATTTGAATGTATTTAGAAAAATAAAC
AAATAGGGGTTCCGCGCACATTTCCCCGAAAAGTGCCACCTAAATTGTAAGCGTTAATATTTTGTTAAAA
TTCGCGTTAAATTTTTGTTAAATCAGCTCATTTTTTAACCAATAGGCCGAAATCGGCAAAATCCCTTATA
AATCAAAAGAATAGACCGAGATAGGGT
[37 nt withheld, positions 2058-2094]
AAAGAACGTGGACTCCAACGTCAAAGG
[49 nt withheld, positions 2122-2170]
T
[91 nt withheld, positions 2172-2262]
G
[124 nt withheld, positions 2264-2387]
CCCATTCGCCATTCAGGCTGCGCAACTGTTGGGAAGGGCGATCGGTGCGGGCCTCTTCGCTATTACGCCA
GCTGGCGAAAGGGGGATGTGCTGCAAGGCGATTAAGTTGGGTAACGCCAGGGTTTTCCCAGTCACGACGT
TGTAAAACGACGGCCAGTGAGCGCGCGTAATACGACTCACTATAGGGCGAATTGGGTACGTCCCTAGGCC
TCCAAAAAAGCCTCCTCACTACTTCTGGAATAGCTCAGAGGCCGAGGCGGCCTCGGCCTCTGCATAAATA
AAAAAAATTAGTCAGCCATGGGGCGGAGAATGGGCGGAACTGGGCGGAGTTAGGGGCGGGATGGGCGGAG
TTAGGGGCGGGATAGCTAGAGCCAGACATGATAAGATACATTGATGAGTTTGGACAAACCACAACTAGAA
TGCAGTGAAAAAAATGCTTTATTTGTGAAATTTGTGATGCTATTGCTTTATTTGTAACCATTATAAGCTG
CAATAAACAAGTTCCTCTCACTCTCTGATATTCATTTCTTTGCAAGTTATAAATACTGAATAATAAGATG
ACATGAACTACTACTGCTAGAGATTTTCCACACTGACTAAAAGGGTCTGAGGGATCTCTAGTTACCAGAG
TCACACAACAGACGGGCACACACTACTTGAAGCACTCAAGGCAAGCTTTATTGAGGCTTAAGCAGTGGGT
TCCCTAGTTAGCCAGAGAGCTCCCAGGCTCAGATCTGGTCTAACCAGAGAGACCCAGTACAAGCAAAAAG
CAGATCTTGTCTTCGTTGGGAGTGAATTAGCCCTTCCAGTCCCCCCTTTTCTTTTAAAAAGTGGCTAAGA
TCTACAGCTGCCTTGTAAGTCATTGGTCTTAAAGGTACCGATGCATGGGGTCGTGCGCTCCTTTCGGTCG
GGCGCTGCGGGTCGTGGGGCGGGCGTCAGGCACCGGGCTTGCGGGTCATGCACCAGGTGCGCGGTCCTTC
GGGCACCTCGACGTCGGCGGTGACGGTGAAGCCGAGCCGCTCGTAGAAGGGGAGGTTGCGGGGCGCGGAG
GTCTCCAGGAAGGCGGGCACCCCGGCGCGCTCGGCCGCCTCCACTCCGGGGAGCACGACGGCGCTGCCCA
GACCCTTGCCCTGGTGGTCGGGCGAGACGCCGACGGTGGCCAGGAACCACGCGGGCTCCTTGGGCCGGTG
CGGCGCCAGGAGGCCTTCCATCTGTTGCTGCGCGGCCAGCCGGGAACCGCTCAACTCGGCCATGCGCGGG
CCGATCTCGGCGAACACCGCCCCCGCTTCGACGCTCTCCGGCGTGGTCCAGACCGCCACCGCGGCGCCGT
CGTCCGCGACCCACACCTTGCCGATGTCGAGCCCGACGCGCGTGAGGAAGAGTTCTTGCAGCTCGGTGAC
CCGCTCGATGTGGCGGTCCGGATCGACGGTGTGGCGCGTGGCGGGGTAGTCGGCGAACGCGGCGGCGAGG
GTGCGTACGGCCCTGGGGACGTCGTCGCGGGTGGCGAGGCGCACCGTGGGCTTGTACTCGGTCATGGTAA
GCTCCGGTGGATCCCCCTGGGGAGAGAGGTCGGTGATTCGGTCAACGAGGGAGCCGACTGCCGACGTGCG
CTCCGGAGGCTTGCAGAATGCGGAACACCGCGCGGGCAGGAACAGGGCCCACACTACCGCCCCACACCCC
GCCTCCCGCACCGCCCCTTCCCGGCCGCTGCTCTCGGCGCGCCCTGCTGAGCAGCCGCTATTGGCCACAG
CCCATCGCGGTCGGCGCGCTGCCATTGCTCCCTGGCGCTGTCCGTCTGCGAGGGTACTAGTGAGACGTGC
GGCTTCCGTTTGTCACGTCCGGCACGCCGCGAACCGCAAGGAACCTTCCCGACTTAGGGGCGGAGCAGGA
AGCGTCGCCGGGGGGCCCACAAGGGTAGCGGCGAAGATCCGGGTGACGCTGCGAACGGACGTGAAGAATG
TGCGAGACCCAGGGTCGGCGCCGCTGCGTTTCCCGGAACCACGCCCAGAGCAGCCGCGTCCCTGCGCAAA
CCCAGGGCTGCCTTGGAAAAGGCGCAACCCCAACCCCCTCGAGCCGCGGCCAAAGTGGATCTCTGCTGTC
CCTGTAATAAACCCGAAAATTTTGAATTTTTGTAATTTGTTTTTGTAATTCTTTAGTTTGTATGTCTGTT
GCTATTATGTCTACTATTCTTTCCCCTGCACTGTACCCCCCAATCCCCCCTTTTCTTTTAAAATTGTGGA
TGAATACTGCCATTTGTCTCGAGGTCGAGAATTCAAAAAGCCACCAAGCTAGATAAAGAACTCGAGTTCT
TTATCTAGCTTGGTGGCCCGGTGTTTCGTCCTTTCCACAAGATATATAAAGCCAAGAAATCGAAATACTT
TCAAGTTACGGTAAGCATATGATAGTCCATTTTAAAACATAATTTTAAAACTGCAAACTACCCAAGAAAT
TATTACTTTCTACGTCACGTATTTTGTACTAATATCTTTGTGTTTACAGTCAAATTAATTCCAATTATCT
CTCTAACAGCCTTGTATCGTATATGCAAATATGAAGGAATCATGGGAAATAGGCCCTCGGTGAAGGGGGC
GGCCGCTCGAGGCTAGTCTCGTGATCGATACCGTCGAGATCCGTTCACTAATCGAATGGATCTGTCTCTG
TCTCTCTCTCCACCTTCTTCTTCTATTCCTTCGGGCCTGTCGGGTCCCCTCGGGGTTGGGAGGTGGGTCT
GAAACGATAATGGTGAATATCCCTGCCTAACTCTATTCACTATAGAAAGTACAGCAAAAACTATTCTTAA
ACCTACCAAGCCTCCTACTATCATTATGAATAATTTTATATACCACAGCCAATTTGTTATGTTAAACCAA
TTCCACAAACTTGCCCATTTATCTAATTCCAATAATTCTTGTTCATTCTTTTCTTGCTGGTTTTGCGATT
CTTCAATTAAGGAGTGTATTAAGCTTGTGTAATTGTTAATTTCTCTGTCCCACTCCATCCAGGTCGTGTG
ATTCCAAATCTGTTCCAGAGATTTATTACTCCAACTAGCATTCCAAGGCACAGCAGTGGTGCAAATGAGT
TTTCCAGAGCAACCCCAAATCCCCAGGAGCTGTTGATCCTTTAGGTATCTTTCCACAGCCAGGATTCTTG
CCTGGAGCTGCTTGATGCCCCAGACTGTGAGTTGCAACAGATGCTGTTGCGCCTCAATAGCCCTCAGCAA
ATTGTTCTGCTGCTGCACTATACCAGACAATAATTGTCTGGCCTGTACCGTCAGCGTCATTGACGCTGCG
CCCATAGTGCTTCCTGCTGCTCCCAAGAACCCAAGGAACAAAGCTCCTATTCCCACTGCTCTTTTTTCTC
TCTGCACCACTCTTCTCTTTGCCTTGGTGGGTGCTACTCCTAATGGTTCAATTTTTACTACTTTATATTT
ATATAATTCACTTCTCCAATTGTCCCTCATATCTCCTCCTCCAGGTCTGAAGATCAGCGGCCGCTTGCTG
TGCGGTGGTCTTACTTTTGTTTTGCTCTTCCTCTATCTTGTCTAAAGCTTCCTTGGTGTCTTTTATCTCT
ATCCTTTGATGCACACAATAGAGGGTTGCTACTGTATTATATAATGATCTAAGTTCTTCTGATCCTGTCT
GAAGGGATGGTTGTAGCTGTCCCAGTATTTGTCTACAGCCTTCTGATGTTTCTAACAGGCCAGGATTAAC
TGCGAATCGTTCTAGCTCCCTGCTTGCCCATACTATATGTTTTAATTTATATTTTTTCTTTCCCCCTGGC
CTTAACCGAATTTTTTCCCATCGCGATCTAATTCTCCCCCGCTTAATACTGACGCTCTCGCACCCATCTC
TCTCCTTCTAGCCTCCGCTAGTCAAAATTTTTGGCGTACTCACCAGTCGCCGCCCCTCGCCTCTTGCCGT
GCGCGCTTCAGCAAGCCGAGTCCTGCGTCGAGAGAGCTCCTCTGGTTTCCCTTTCGCTTTCAAGTCCCTG
TTCGGGCGCCACTGCTAGAGATTTTCCACACTGACTAAAAGGGTCTGAGGGATCTCTAGTTACCAGAGTC
ACACAACAGACGGGCACACACTACTTGAAGCACTCAAGGCAAGCTTTATTGAGGCTTAAGCAGTGGGTTC
CCTAGTTAGCCAGAGAGCTCCCAGGCTCAGATCTGGTCTAACCAGAGAGACCCGTTTATGTATCGAGCTA
GGCACTTAAATACAATATCTCTGCAATGCGGCAATTCAGTGGTTCGTCCAATCCATGTCAGACCCGTCTG
TTGCCTTCCTAATAAGGCACGATCGTACCACCTTACTTCCACCAATCGGCATGCACGGTGCTTTTTCTCT
CCTTGTAAGGCATGTTGCTAACTCATCGTTACCATGTTGCAAGACTACAAGAGTATTGCATAAGACTACA
TTAAGCTTGCAGCTCCAGCTTTTGTTCCCTTTAGTGAGGGTTAATTGCGCGCTTGGCGTAATCATGGTCA
TAGCTGTTTCCTGTGTGAAATTGTTATCCGCTCACAATTCCACACAACATACGAGCCGGAAGCATAAAGT
GTAAAGCCTGGGGTGCCTAATGAGTGAGCTAACTCACATTAATTGCGTTGCGCTCACTGCCCGCTTTCCA
GTCGGGAAACCTGTCGTGCCAGCTGCATTAATGAATCGGCCAACGCGCGGGGAGAGGCGGTTTGCGTATT
GGGCGCT
Features (pLannotate 1.2.2; 25 found; start..end, strand, type, name):
    182..770     -  rep_origin     ori: high-copy-number ColE1/pMB1/pBR322/pUC origin of replication
    941..1801    -  CDS            AmpR: β-lactamase; bla; confers resistance to ampicillin, carbenicillin, and related antibiotics
   1802..1906    -  promoter       AmpR promoter: bla
   1959..2387    -  rep_origin     f1 ori (sequence partly withheld): f1 bacteriophage origin of replication; arrow indicates direction of (+) strand synthesis
   2392..2547    -  CDS            lacZα (fragment): LacZα fragment of β-galactosidase; lacZ fragment
   2555..2573    +  promoter       T7 promoter: promoter for bacteriophage T7 RNA polymerase
   2594..2729    -  rep_origin     SV40 ori: SV40 origin of replication
   2769..2890    -  polyA_signal   SV40 poly(A) signal: SV40 polyadenylation signal
   2962..3195    -  LTR            3' LTR (ΔU3): self-inactivating 3' long terminal repeat (LTR) from HIV-1
   3197..3280    -  CDS            nef (fragment): NEF_HV1Z2 - Experimental evidence at protein level: Swiss-Prot protein existence level 1. Extracellular Nef protein targets CD4(+) T-lymphocytes for apoptosis by interacting with CXCR4 surface receptors. From Human immunodeficiency virus type 1 group M subtype D (isolate Z2/CDC-Z34) (HIV-1).
   3323..3922    -  CDS            PuroR: puromycin N-acetyltransferase; pac from Streptomyces alboniger; confers resistance to puromycin
   3944..4454    -  promoter       hPGK promoter: human phosphoglycerate kinase 1 promoter
   4503..4620    -  misc_feature   cPPT/CTS: central polypurine tract and central termination sequence of HIV-1
   4725..4965    -  promoter       U6 promoter: RNA polymerase III promoter for human U6 snRNA
   5015..5115    -  CDS            Rev (fragment): human immunodeficiency virus 1 (HIV-1) Rev protein; rev; enhances nuclear export of unspliced and incompletely spliced viral mRNAs
   5492..5725    -  misc_feature   RRE: The Rev response element (RRE) of HIV-1 allows for Rev-dependent mRNA export from the nucleus to the cytoplasm.
   5871..6234    -  CDS            HIV-1 gag (fragment): gag protein from human immunodeficiency virus 1; gag
   6218..6343    -  misc_feature   HIV-1 Ψ: packaging signal of human immunodeficiency virus type 1
   6390..6570    -  LTR            5' LTR (truncated): truncated 5' long terminal repeat (LTR) from HIV-1
   6571..6797    -  promoter       RSV promoter: Rous sarcoma virus enhancer/promoter
   6825..6843    -  promoter       T3 promoter: promoter for bacteriophage T3 RNA polymerase
   6888..6904    -  protein_bind   lac operator: The lac repressor binds to the lac operator to inhibit transcription in E. coli. This inhibition can be relieved by adding lactose or isopropyl-β-D-thiogalactopyranoside (IPTG). lac repressor encoded by lacI
   6912..6942    -  promoter       lac promoter: promoter for the E. coli lac operon
   6957..6978    -  protein_bind   CAP binding site: CAP binding activates transcription in the presence of cAMP. E. coli catabolite activator protein
   6991..7083    -  CDS            lacI (fragment): lac repressor; lacI; The lac repressor binds to the lac operator to inhibit transcription in E. coli. This inhibition can be relieved by adding lactose or isopropyl-β-D-thiogalactopyranoside (IPTG).
