[The description below was written by a language model from this plasmid's Addgene catalogue record and pLannotate feature annotations shown in this document.]
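Description:
shYAP1 # 1 is a lentiviral RNAi plasmid built on the TRC pLKO.1 backbone and designed to knock down human YAP1 in mammalian cells. It is propagated in E. coli as a high-copy plasmid through a ColE1/pUC-type origin with ampicillin selection (β-lactamase under its own promoter). It also carries an f1 origin and remnants of a lac/lacZα cloning region flanked by T7 and T3 promoters. The catalogue lists the backbone as about 8 kb, whereas the sequenced record is 7,084 nt. The shRNA hairpin itself is not annotated in the feature table, though there is an unannotated gap between the U6 promoter and the cPPT/CTS where it would be expected to lie.

The viral cassette follows a third-generation, self-inactivating design. An RSV promoter fused to a truncated HIV-1 5' LTR drives production of the genomic RNA in packaging cells. It is followed by the Ψ packaging signal with a gag fragment, the Rev response element for nuclear export, and the cPPT/CTS, which aids nuclear import of the provirus. The cassette ends with a ΔU3 3' LTR that disables LTR promoter activity after integration, and an SV40 poly(A) signal and SV40 origin lie downstream.

Within this framework, the human U6 RNA polymerase III promoter transcribes the YAP1-targeting hairpin, which was cloned between AgeI and EcoRI sites that were destroyed in the process. A human PGK promoter expresses puromycin N-acetyltransferase, so transduced cells can be selected with puromycin. The plasmid supplies no viral proteins, so separate packaging and envelope plasmids are needed to make particles. It was deposited with a study of the requirement for a YAP1 transcriptional complex in β-catenin-driven cancers, and it is suited to stable YAP1 suppression in human cell lines.
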