Addgene plasmid #42540: shYAP1 # 1
Depositing lab: William Hahn. Depositing organization: Dana-Farber Cancer Institute. Publication: beta-Catenin-Driven Cancers Require a YAP1 Transcriptional Complex for Survival and Tumorigenesis. Rosenbluh J, Nijhawan D, Cox AG, Li X, Neal JT, Schafer EJ, Zack TI, Wang X, Tsherniak A, Schinzel AC, Shao DD, Schumacher SE, Weir BA, Vazquez F, Cowley GS, Root DE, Mesirov JP, Beroukhim R, Kuo CJ, Goessling W, Hahn WC. Cell. 2012 Dec 21;151(7):1457-73. doi: 10.1016/j.cell.2012.11.026. Epub 2012 Dec 13. PubMed 23245941.
Backbone
  Vector backbone: pLKO.1
  Backbone manufacturer: TRC
  Backbone size w/o insert (bp): 8000
  Vector type: Mammalian Expression, Lentiviral, RNAi
  Selectable markers: Puromycin
Growth in bacteria
  Bacterial resistance: Ampicillin, 100 μg/mL
  Growth temperature: 37°C
  Growth strain: NEB Stable
  Copy number: High Copy
Gene/Insert
  Gene/Insert name: YAP1
  gRNA/shRNA sequence: GCCACCAAGCTAGATAAAGAA
  Species: H. sapiens (human)
  GenBank ID: NM_001130145
  Entrez Gene: YAP1 (a.k.a. COB1, YAP, YAP-1, YAP2, YAP65, YKI)
  Cloning method: Restriction Enzyme; 5′ cloning site Age1 (destroyed during cloning); 3′ cloning site EcoR1 (destroyed during cloning)
  Sequencing primers: 5′ pLKOF; 3′ pLKOR
Resource information
  A portion of this plasmid was derived from a plasmid made by: The Broad RNAi consortium (TRC)
Terms and licenses: Academic/Nonprofit Terms; Industry Terms: Not Available to Industry
How to cite: shYAP1 # 1 was a gift from William Hahn (Addgene plasmid # 42540 ; http://n2t.net/addgene:42540 ; RRID:Addgene_42540)
