>Addgene plasmid #42540 | shYAP1 # 1 | addgene partial sequence | sequence record 130188 | hU6-F 5'-GAGGGCCTATTTCCCATGATT-3'
GGCTGTTAGAGAGATAATTGGAATTAATTTGACTGTAAACACAAAGATATTAGTACAAAATACGTGACGT
AGAAAGTAATAATTTCTTGGGTAGTTTGCAGTTTTAAAATTATGTTTTAAAATGGACTATCATATGCTTA
CCGTAACTTGAAAGTATTTCGATTTCTTGGCTTTATATATCTTGTGGAAAGGACGAAACACCGGGCCACC
AAGCTAGATAAAGAACTCGAGTTCTTTATCTAGCTTGGTGGCTTTTTGAATTCTCGACCTCGAGACAAAT
GGCAGTATTCATCCACAATTTTAAAAGAAAAGGGGGGATTGGGGGGTACAGTGCAGGGGAAAGAATAGTA
GACATAATAGCAACAGACATACAAACTAAAGAATTACAAAAACAAATTACAAAAATTCAAAATTTTCGGG
TTTATTACAGGGACAGCAGAGATCCACTTTGGCCGCGGCTCGAGGGGGTTGGGGTTGCGCCTTTTCCAAG
GCAGCCCTGGGTTTGCGCAGGGACGCGGCTGCTCTGGGCGTGGTTCCGGGAAACGCAGCGGCGCCGACCC
TGGGTCTCGCACATTCTTCACGTCCGTTCGCAGCGTCACCCGGATCTTCGCCGCTACCCTTGTGGGCCCC
CCGGCGACGCTTCCTGCTCCGCCCCTAAGTCGGGAAGGTTCCTTGCGGTTCGCGGCGTGCCGGACGTGAC
AAACGGAAGCCGCACGTCTCACTAGTACCCTCGCAGACGGACAGCGCCAGGGAGCAATGGCAGCGCGCCG
ACCGCGATGGGCTGTGGCCAATAGCGGCTGCTCAGCAGGGCGCGCCGAGAGCAGCGGCCGGGAAGGGGCG
GTGCGGGAGGCGGGGTGTGG
